>Addgene plasmid #229268 | pXTK031 [Origin_repABC-p42f2_PartType3] | addgene full sequence | sequence record 464662 | Addgene NGS Result
TTGAGATCCTTTTTTTCTGCGCGTAATCTGCTGCTTGCAAACAAAAAAACCACCGCTACCAGCGGTGGTT
TGTTTGCCGGATCAAGAGCTACCAACTCTTTTTCCGAAGGTAACTGGCTTCAGCAGAGCGCAGATACCAA
ATACTGTTCTTCTAGTGTAGCCGTAGTTAGGCCACCACTTCAAGAACTCTGTAGCACCGCCTACATACCT
CGCTCTGCTAATCCTGTTACCAGTGGCTGCTGCCAGTGGCGATAAGTCGTGTCTTACCGGGTTGGACTCA
AGACGATAGTTACCGGATAAGGCGCAGCGGTCGGGCTGAACGGGGGGTTCGTGCACACAGCCCAGCTTGG
AGCGAACGACCTACACCGAACTGAGATACCTACAGCGTGAGCTATGAGAAAGCGCCACGCTTCCCGAAGG
GAGAAAGGCGGACAGGTATCCGGTAAGCGGCAGGGTCGGAACAGGAGAGCGCACGAGGGAGCTTCCAGGG
GGAAACGCCTGGTATCTTTATAGTCCTGTCGGGTTTCGCCACCTCTGACTTGAGCGTCGATTTTTGTGAT
GCTCGTCAGGGGGGCGGAGCCTATGGAAAAACGCCAGCAACGCGAGTCGGTCTCTCCCTTTCAGTTACGA
TAGAGTTCCACGAGAAGTTAGTGGTTGCTAATCGGGACTAAGAAACAGGCAGGCGGCTTGTCGGCTGCTC
ATAGGGCATAGTGCGATGACCATCGGCATGTCACCGAAAGACGGCAGTGGCTGACACTATTTGGACGGAA
GCGATCGCGCATCGCCGCGGTGAAATTGCTCGGCTGCCGTACGAACCGCAGCCTAAGCATTCTCGAACCG
AACAAAGGGTTTTGACGGGTCGTGATGACCAACGGCGACAACACCTGAAGGATGACGGGCCATGGTTACC
TTGAGCCTGTCTGTGCCGCTGTGCCGCAAAATCGCAATGAATTTCACATGTATAATGAGAATCGAGGCCT
TGCCTGTCGGCATCTTGCGCGGTGCGAATCACCGCCGTTCAATCCGTCAAACCTCCGGTTTCCGGAGCCC
GTTTTGCCGGCTCTGATGCGCGTTCTGGTTAAGCATTTGTAATTCGGTCACGAATCGCGGCATATAGTAA
CTGCGCAACTGAAGCGCTTTCGTTCAAAATTGCGCAGTTACGCAGGAAAGAGATCATGCAGCCGAGTCTT
GCTCTTCAAGATGATCAAGAGCACCTTCCGTCGCTTCTGGCAACGGATGCGAAGGAGTTGTCCTATCAAC
TTCAGCAGCATCAGGCCAAAATCTTTCCTCCGCTATCGCAAAAGACGATCAGGACATTTTCTCCGGCAGA
GGCCGCGGCCTTCATCGGCATCGGCGAAGGTTATCTCCGGCAGGTGGCGGCCGACGGCCATGGTCCGGAT
CCGCTGGCAAACGGACGACGGCTCTATAGCGCAACCGACATGGATCGGATCCGCCGCGTCCTCGACGAGC
GGAACGGAACGCCGAAATATGTGCCGGCCCGCAGGCCGGGCGAAAAGCTCCAGATCGTCTCCGTGATGAA
TTTCAAGGGTGGGTCGGGCAAGACCACGACCGCGGCCCATTTTGCGCAGTTCATGGCGCTCCGGGGCTAC
CGCGTGCTTGCCGTCGACCTCGACCCGCAGGCCTCCTTGTCCGCGCTGTTCGGCCATCAGCCGGAATTCG
ACGTCGGCGAGGGCGAAACGATCTACGGCGCAATCCGCTATGACGATCCGCGCCCGATCGCCGATATCGT
GCGCGCCACCTATACGCCGAACCTGCATCTCATTCCCGGCAATCTGGAATTGATGGAATTCGAGCACGAG
ACGCCGAAGGCCATGGCATCGGGCACGGCGGAGACGATGTTCTTTGCCCGTATCGGCGAGGTGCTGACCG
ATATCGAAAGCCTCTACGACATCGTCGTCGTCGACTGCCCGCCGCAGCTCGGCTTCCTGACGATGTCGGC
GCTCTGCGCGGCGACTTCGGTGTTGATCACCGTTCACCCGCAGATGCTCGACGTCATGTCGATGTCGCAG
TTCCTGACGATGACGAGCGAACTGATGTCGGTCGTCGAGAGGGCCGGCGGGCGCACCAGCTATGACTGGA
TGCGCTATCTCGTGACCCGGTTCGAGCCGAATGACGGGCCGCAGAGCCAGATGACCGGCTTCATGCGGGC
GATCTTCGGCAATCGCATGCTCCACAATGCCATGGTGAAATCGACGGCCGTTTCCGATGCCGGCGTCACC
AAGCAGACACTCTACGAAGTCGAGCGGTCGCAGTTCACGCGCGGAACTTATGATCGGGCGCTGGAGTCGC
TGAACCTCGTGAATGGCGAGATCGAAGCGCATATTCGCTCCACCTGGGGAAGGAGATAGAAATGGCGCGC
AAGAACCTCATCGAAATCTCCGCTCCGAGCGCGGCAAGGGTGGAAGCGATCGCCCCCCGCGACAATCGCC
CGATCGCCGGGTTCGTGCCGCAGGAACGTGTCGGCGTGCCGGTCGGCGGCATTACGAAGACGCTCGGCAA
CATTACCGAGAAGATGGAGCGGGCGGGTGAGCTGGAACGGCAGCTCGCGGCGGGCCAGATGATCATCGAA
CTCGACCCAAGCCTGATCGACGCCTCTTTCGTCAGCGACCGCCTGGCGATCGACGCTGCCGAACTGGCCG
ATCTCGTCGAGCAGATCCGCGAACACGGGCAGCAGGTTCCGATCCTCGTGCGTCCGCATCCTGAAGCCAA
GGGTCGTTATCAGGTCGCCTACGGCCATCGACGGCTCGCGGCCATCAGGGACATCGGCATCAAGGTTCGT
GCGGTCGTGCGCGATCTCACGGATGACCAGCTGGTCGTCAGCCAGGGACAGGAAAACAGCGCCCGTACCA
ATCTCTCCTATATCGAGCGCGCGCTCTTCGCGTCGCGGCTCGAGGAACGCGGCTTCGGCCGAGATGTCAT
CATGGCGGCGCTCAGTGTCGACAAGGCGGCGCTGTCGAGAATGCTGATCGTCATGCGGCAGGTGCCGCTC
GACCTCATCAACGCCATCGGTGCCGCGCCCGAGATCGGCCGCCGCCGCTGGCTGGAGCTGGGCGATCGGC
TGGAGAAAGCCGACGTCCGGACGATCATCGCGGAGTTGTCCGCGGACGACGCACGCAGGATTTCGAGCGA
CGAACGCTTCCACCGGGCATTGGTTCTGGCGACGAAGAAGACGGCCGCGCCAAAGCCGGCGGTGGCCAAA
ACCGAAGTCAACGGCGTGCCTGTGATGATCAAAAAGACAGCAGCCGGCGCTACTTTCGTCTTCGACGGCA
AGACGGCGCCGGGGTTCGATCGATTCGTCCAGGAACGGCTCCAGGGCCTGTTCCAGGAATTCAAGAAGCA
CAGAGGAGCGTAGCGCGCAAAAGAAAAAGGCCCCCAACGACGCCGTCGTGGAAGCCCTTCTCAGATCTTA
AGCACATCGAGAATCGCATTTCCACGAATCACAGTCAAGCGTCTTAGGCACCAAATTGGTGGATGGTTTT
CTTTTGCCTGAACGAAGGTGAAGGCAATGGAGAGTGGTTATGTGACGACGCCCTTCGGGCGGCGGCCGAT
GTCGCTTGGCATGCTGGCAAGCCAGCAGCAGGCCGGGACGATCGAGCCGGGGATGATGCGCAGCAAGTGG
AAGCTGTTTCGGGCAATTTGCGAGGCGCGACCGGCGCTCGGCGTGACCGATCGGGCGCTGACGGTGCTTG
ATGCGCTGCTGACCTTTTATCCCGACGATGAAATTTCCGAGGAGAAGGGCCTGATCGTCTTTCCCTCGAA
TGCACAGCTATCGCTGCGCGCCCGCGGCATGACGCCGGCGACGCTGCGGCGGCACTTGGCCGTCCTGGTC
GAGGCTGGCCTGATCTTGCGCAAGGACAGTCCGAACGGGAAACGCTATGCCCGCCGCGACAGGGCAGGGG
CCATCGGCGAAGCTTACGGCTTCAGCATCGCGCCGCTTCTGGCCCGTGCGGTCGAGATTGAAAATCTGGC
AGCCCAGGCAGTTGCCGACCGGGAACTGCTCCGGGCGACCAGAGAACGCCTGACGATCTGCCGGCGCGAT
ATTTCCAAGCTGATTTCGGCGGCCATCGACGAAGCGGTTCCCGGTGACTGGGAGCAGATGACGGTGATGT
TTCGTGCTCTTGTCGCACGGATCCCGCGGGTGGCGAGCACCGAAGAACTGGCATCGCTGCTCGAAGAAAT
GGGGCTGCTGCGCGACGAGGCCGTCAACCTGCTGGAAAGACAGATAAAAAGAGAAAAATTGGACGCCAAT
GAATCTCAAATTGAGCGCCACAAACAGAATTCAAACCCCGACTCCACTATTGAACTTGAACCAAGCTTCG
ACACGAAGCAGGGCGAAAAGGCAGCGGCAAACAATGAAGGGGTGGCCGAGCCGTCGGATTCGCAAAGGCT
GAAATTGCCGAGGCCTTCTGCCGGATCTGGTGGCAAGGCGCCGAATGCCGCCAATCCTATCGCCGGCCAC
AGCCTGAAATCCTTCCCGCTCGGCCTTGTCCTGCAGGCCTGCCCCGCCATTCTCGATTATGGGCCGGGTG
GCGCGATCGCCAATTGGCGCGACCTGATGTCGGCCGCCGTCGTCGTGCGCTCGATGCTCGGCGTCAGCCC
CTCGGCCTATGAGGAAGCCTGCGCCGGCATGGGGCCGGAAAACGCCGCGACCGTGATCGCCTGCATCTTG
GAACGGGGAGGACACATCAACTCGCCCGGCGGCTATCTCCGCGATCTCACCCGCAGGACCGAAAGGGGCG
AATTCGCGATTGGCCCGATGCTGATGGCGCTCGTCAGGGCGAATGGTGGGGCGAAGCGCCATGCCGGATA
AAGGCCCCAGCTACAGCGCAGTTGCGCCGTTGCCTCATCTGGTAAACTCACCTGCTTCCAGTCCGATTGG
CGGCTGGACGAAAGGGCTCGGCGACAGGAGCCGCCCAGTCAGCGCGGCGGCGCAGTGCTTTCTCGTAGGA
TCAGCTCGACCGGCCATAATTCATGGACCTCCTCAGCGGCGCGTCCGGCGATCAGCTGCAGCGTCAGTTC
GGCGCAGCGTGTGCCCGCAGCACGCATGGAAGATCGGGTTGTCGAGAGCGACGGCACCATGTTTTCGGCC
GTCAGATAAGGGAAGACGTCGTCATGGGCGATGACGGAAACATCCTGTCCCACCGTCATCCCGAGCGAGC
GGACGGCGCGGTAAACCCCAAGCGCCGTCATCGTGGAACCGGCGACGATGGCGGTCGGTGCATTTGCTCT
CTCGAGGAAGGAGCGGGCATGGCGAAAGCCGCTCTCGTCGGAGAATTTATCGCAGATCATCATGTTGGGG
TCGGCGATGAGTCCACGCTCCTGATGGGCGAGCCGAAAACCCTGTTCGCGATGGATCGAATAAGTCTTGC
CCCTGAGGCCATTGATCATGGCGATGCGGCGGTGCCCGAGATCGAGCAGGTGTTCGGTGGACCTGCGCAC
CGCATTTTCATTATCGATATCAAGCCAGGCGTGAACGTGCTCCGTCTCCGACCGGCCGTGAACCAGGAAA
GGCAGACGCAGGCTACTCAGCATCTCGATCCGCGGGTCCCGAGGACGAGGTGAGTGAATGATCACACTGG
ATTGTATCAACGGACCAGTGACAGTTTCTGGCTGAGACCAGAGTAGCCCGCCTAATGAGCGGGCTTTTTT
TTAATTCCCCTATTTGTTTATTTTTCTAAATACATTCAAATATGTATCCGCTCATGAGACAATAACCCTG
ATAAATGCTTCAATAATATTGAAAAAGGAAGAGTATGAGCATTCAGCATTTTCGTGTGGCGCTGATTCCG
TTTTTTGCGGCGTTTTGCCTGCCGGTGTTTGCGCATCCGGAAACCCTGGTGAAAGTGAAAGATGCGGAAG
ATCAACTGGGTGCGCGCGTGGGCTATATTGAACTGGATCTGAACAGCGGCAAAATTCTGGAATCTTTTCG
TCCGGAAGAACGTTTTCCGATGATGAGCACCTTTAAAGTGCTGCTGTGCGGTGCGGTTCTGAGCCGTGTG
GATGCGGGCCAGGAACAACTGGGCCGTCGTATTCATTATAGCCAGAACGATCTGGTGGAATATAGCCCGG
TGACCGAAAAACATCTGACCGATGGCATGACCGTGCGTGAACTGTGCAGCGCGGCGATTACCATGAGCGA
TAACACCGCGGCGAACCTGCTGCTGACGACCATTGGCGGTCCGAAAGAACTGACCGCGTTTCTGCATAAC
ATGGGCGATCATGTGACCCGTCTGGATCGTTGGGAACCGGAACTGAACGAAGCGATTCCGAACGATGAAC
GTGATACCACCATGCCGGCAGCAATGGCGACCACCCTGCGTAAACTGCTGACGGGTGAGCTGCTGACCCT
GGCAAGCCGCCAGCAACTGATTGATTGGATGGAAGCGGATAAAGTGGCGGGTCCGCTGCTGCGTAGCGCG
CTGCCGGCTGGCTGGTTTATTGCGGATAAAAGCGGTGCGGGCGAACGTGGCAGCCGTGGCATTATTGCGG
CGCTGGGCCCGGATGGTAAACCGAGCCGTATTGTGGTGATTTATACCACCGGCAGCCAGGCGACGATGGA
TGAACGTAACCGTCAGATTGCGGAAATTGGCGCGAGCCTGATTAAACATTGGTAAACCGATACAATTAAA
GGCTCCTTTTGGAGCCTTTTTTTTTGGACGACCCTTGTCAGATCAAAGGATCTTC
Features (pLannotate 1.2.2; 8 found; start..end, strand, type, name):
      1..589     +  rep_origin     ori: high-copy-number ColE1/pMB1/pBR322/pUC origin of replication
   1260..2366    +  CDS            Y4CK_SINFN (fragment): Protein inferred from homology: Swiss-Prot protein existence level 3. From Sinorhizobium fredii (strain NBRC 101917 / NGR234).
   3376..3420    -  ncRNA          ctRNA p42d: Accession: RF00489 - ctRNA
   3462..3528    +  ncRNA          S-element: Accession: RF00490 - S-element
   3527..4825    +  CDS            Y4CI_SINFN: Protein predicted: Swiss-Prot protein existence level 4. From Sinorhizobium fredii (strain NBRC 101917 / NGR234).
   5683..5774    +  promoter       AmpR promoter: bla
   5775..6632    +  CDS            bla: BLAT_ECOLX - Experimental evidence at protein level: Swiss-Prot protein existence level 1. TEM-type are the most prevalent beta-lactamases in enterobacteria; they hydrolyze the beta-lactam bond in susceptible beta-lactam antibiotics, thus conferring resistance to penicillins and cephalosporins. TEM-3 and TEM-4 are capable of hydrolyzing cefotaxime and ceftazidime. TEM-5 is capable of hydrolyzing ceftazidime. TEM-6 is capable of hydrolyzing ceftazidime and aztreonam. TEM-8/CAZ-2, TEM- 16/CAZ-7 and TEM-24/CAZ-6 are markedly active against ceftazidime. IRT- 4 shows resistance to beta-lactamase in
   6639..6678    +  terminator     fd terminator: central terminator from bacteriophage fd (Otsuka and Kunisawa, 1982)
