[The description below was written by a language model from this plasmid's Addgene catalogue record and pLannotate feature annotations shown in this document.]
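Description:
pXTK031 is a Golden Gate part plasmid from the XanthoMoClo modular cloning toolkit, which was built for genetic engineering of the genera Xanthobacter and Roseixanthobacter. It is a storage vector on the pXTK backbone rather than an expression construct in its own right. Its role is to hold one standardized module, a "Part Type 3" origin-of-replication part, so that it can be combined with other toolkit parts in a hierarchical assembly. The 6.7 kb plasmid is maintained in E. coli through a ColE1/pMB1-family origin and selected with ampicillin via a TEM-type bla gene, which is driven by its native promoter and followed by a phage fd terminator. The catalogue lists the plasmid as low copy, whereas the annotation labels the E. coli origin as a high-copy type. The record does not explain this discrepancy.

The payload is the repABC-p42f2 origin from Rhizobium etli. repABC cassettes are the characteristic replication and partitioning units of large alphaproteobacterial plasmids. RepA and RepB provide ParA/ParB-like segregation functions, RepC is the replication initiator, and a small antisense counter-transcribed RNA encoded between repB and repC regulates repC expression and contributes to incompatibility. The feature table fits this layout. It shows two coding regions matched by homology to Sinorhizobium fredii NGR234 plasmid proteins, with a ctRNA on the opposite strand and an S-element immediately upstream of the second. The region between the first coding sequence and the ctRNA is unannotated, so not every gene of the cassette is explicitly identified. The Golden Gate enzyme sites and overhangs that define the part type are not annotated either. Once assembled into a destination vector, this part would presumably supply a stable replication system for the target alphaproteobacterial hosts.
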