Addgene plasmid #229268: pXTK031 [Origin_repABC-p42f2_PartType3]
Purpose: XanthoMoClo Golden Gate Part Plasmid for cloning, contains Origin_repABC-p42f2_PartType3
Depositing lab: Michael Springer. Depositing organization: Harvard Medical School. Publication: XanthoMoClo horizontal line A Robust Modular Cloning Genetic Toolkit for the Genera Xanthobacter and Roseixanthobacter. Soltysiak MPM, Ory ALH, Lee AD, Christophersen CE, Jalihal AP, Springer M. ACS Synth Biol. 2025 Apr 18;14(4):1173-1190. doi: 10.1021/acssynbio.4c00806. Epub 2025 Mar 13. PubMed 40080684.
Backbone
  Vector backbone: pXTK
  Vector type: Bacterial Expression
Growth in bacteria
  Bacterial resistance: Ampicillin, 100 μg/mL
  Growth temperature: 37°C
  Growth strain: DH5alpha
  Copy number: Low Copy
Gene/Insert
  Gene/Insert name: repABC-p42f2 Origin (alt name: Origin_repABC-p42f2_PartType3)
  Species: Rhizobium etli
  Cloning method: Restriction Enzyme; 5′ cloning site unknown (unknown if destroyed)
Terms and licenses: Academic/Nonprofit Terms; Industry Terms: Not Available to Industry
How to cite: pXTK031 [Origin_repABC-p42f2_PartType3] was a gift from Michael Springer (Addgene plasmid # 229268 ; http://n2t.net/addgene:229268 ; RRID:Addgene_229268)
